>Addgene plasmid #159601 | DD-DamWT-LMNB1-IRES2-mCherry | addgene full sequence | sequence record 311951 | Addgene NGS Result
CGTTACATAACTTACGGTAAATGGCCCGCCTGGCTGACCGCCCAACGACCCCCGCCCATTGACGTCAATA
ATGACGTATGTTCCCATAGTAACGCCAATAGGGACTTTCCATTGACGTCAATGGGTGGAGTATTTACGGT
AAACTGCCCACTTGGCAGTACATCAAGTGTATCATATGCCAAGTACGCCCCCTATTGACGTCAATGACGG
TAAATGGCCCGCCTGGCATTATGCCCAGTACATGACCTTATGGGACTTTCCTACTTGGCAGTACATCTAC
GTATTAGTCATCGCTATTACCATGGTGATGCGGTTTTGGCAGTACATCAATGGGCGTGGATAGCGGTTTG
ACTCACGGGGATTTCCAAGTCTCCACCCCATTGACGTCAATGGGAGTTTGTTTTGGCACCAAAATCAACG
GGACTTTCCAAAATGTCGTAACAACTCCGCCCCATTGACGCAAATGGGCGGTAGGCGTGTACGGTGGGAG
GTCTATATAAGCAGAGCTGGTTTAGTGAACCGTCAGATCCGCTAGCATGGGAGTGCAGGTGGAAACCATC
TCCCCAGGAGACGGGCGCACCTTCCCCAAGCGCGGCCAGACCTGTGTGGTGCACTACACCGGGATGCTTG
AAGATGGAAAGAAAGTCGATTCCTCCCGGGACAGAAACAAGCCCTTTAAGTTTATGCTAGGCAAGCAGGA
GGTGATCCGAGGCTGGGAAGAAGGGGTTGCCCAGATGAGTGTGGGTCAGAGAGCCAAACTGACTATATCT
CCAGATTATGCCTATGGTGCCACTGGGCACCCAGGCATCATCCCACCACATGCCACTCTCGTCTTCGATG
TGGAGCTTCTAAAACCGGAAGCTAGCGCTACCGGACTCAGATCTTCACACACAGCTAGCGCCACCATGAA
GAAAAATCGCGCTTTTTTGAAGTGGGCAGGGGGCAAGTATCCCCTGCTTGATGATATTAAACGGCATTTG
CCCAAGGGCGAATGTCTGGTTGAGCCTTTTGTAGGTGCCGGGTCGGTGTTTCTCAACACCGACTTTTCTC
GTTATATCCTTGCCGATATCAATAGCGACCTGATCAGTCTCTATAACATTGTGAAGATGCGTACTGATGA
GTACGTACAGGCCGCACGCGAGCTGTTTGTTCCCGAAACAAATTGCGCCGAGGTTTACTATCAGTTCCGC
GAAGAGTTCAACAAAAGCCAGGATCCGTTCCGTCGGGCGGTACTGTTTTTATATTTGAACCGCTACGGTT
ACAACGGCCTGTGTCGTTACAATCTGCGCGGTGAGTTTAACGTGCCGTTCGGCCGCTACAAAAAACCCTA
TTTCCCGGAAGCAGAGTTGTATCACTTCGCTGAAAAAGCGCAGAATGCCTTTTTCTATTGTGAGTCTTAC
GCCGATAGCATGGCGCGCGCAGATGATGCATCCGTCGTCTATTGCGATCCGCCTTATGCACCGCTGTCTG
CGACCGCCAACTTTACGGCGTATCACACAAACAGTTTTACGCTTGAACAACAAGCGCATCTGGCGGAGAT
CGCCGAAGGTCTGGTTGAGCGCCATATTCCAGTGCTGATCTCCAATCACGATACGATGTTAACGCGTGAG
TGGTATCAGCGCGCAAAATTGCATGTCGTCAAAGTTCGACGCAGTATAAGCAGCAACGGCGGCACACGTA
AAAAGGTGGACGAACTGCTGGCTTTGTACAAACCAGGAGTCGTTTCACCCGCGAAAAAAACCGGTGGTAA
GCCTATCCCTAACCCTCTCCTCGGTCTCGATTCTACGATCGATTTCGATCAAACAAGTTTGTACAAAAAA
GCAGGCTCCGCGGCCGCCCCCTTCACCATGGCGACTGCGACCCCCGTGCCGCCGCGGATGGGCAGCCGCG
CTGGCGGCCCCACCACGCCGCTGAGCCCCACGCGCCTGTCGCGGCTCCAGGAGAAGGAGGAGCTGCGCGA
GCTCAATGACCGGCTGGCGGTGTACATCGACAAGGTGCGCAGCCTGGAGACGGAGAACAGCGCGCTGCAG
CTGCAGGTGACGGAGCGCGAGGAGGTGCGCGGCCGTGAGCTCACCGGCCTCAAGGCGCTCTACGAGACCG
AGCTGGCCGACGCGCGACGCGCGCTCGACGACACGGCCCGCGAGCGCGCCAAGCTGCAGATCGAGCTGGG
CAAGTGCAAGGCGGAACACGACCAGCTGCTCCTCAACTATGCTAAGAAGGAATCTGATCTTAATGGCGCC
CAGATCAAGCTTCGAGAATATGAAGCAGCACTGAATTCGAAAGATGCAGCTCTTGCTACTGCACTTGGTG
ACAAAAAAAGTTTAGAGGGAGATTTGGAGGATCTGAAGGATCAGATTGCCCAGTTGGAAGCCTCCTTAGC
TGCAGCCAAAAAACAGTTAGCAGATGAAACTTTACTTAAAGTAGATTTGGAGAATCGTTGTCAGAGCCTT
ACTGAGGACTTGGAGTTTCGCAAAAGCATGTATGAAGAGGAGATTAACGAGACCAGAAGGAAGCATGAAA
CGCGCTTGGTAGAGGTGGATTCTGGGCGTCAAATTGAGTATGAGTACAAGCTGGCGCAAGCCCTTCATGA
GATGAGAGAGCAACATGATGCCCAAGTGAGGCTGTATAAGGAGGAGCTGGAGCAGACTTACCATGCCAAA
CTTGAGAATGCCAGACTGTCATCAGAGATGAATACTTCTACTGTCAACAGTGCCAGGGAAGAACTGATGG
AAAGCCGCATGAGAATTGAGAGCCTTTCATCCCAGCTTTCTAATCTACAGAAAGAGTCTAGAGCATGTTT
GGAAAGGATTCAAGAATTAGAGGACTTGCTTGCTAAAGAAAAAGACAACTCTCGTCGCATGCTGACAGAC
AAAGAGAGAGAGATGGCGGAAATAAGGGATCAAATGCAGCAACAGCTGAATGACTATGAACAGCTTCTTG
ATGTAAAGTTAGCCCTGGACATGGAAATCAGTGCTTACAGGAAACTCTTACAAGGCGAAGAAGAGAGGTT
GAAGCTGTCTCCAAGCCCTTCTTCCCGTGTGACAGTATCCCGAGCATCCTCAAGTCGTAGTGTACGTACA
ACTAGAGGAAAGCGGAAGAGGGTTGATGTGGAAGAATCAGAGGCGAGTAGTAGTGTTAGCATCTCTCATT
CCGCCTCAGCCACTGGAAATGTTTGCATCGAAGAAATTGATGTTGATGGGAAATTTATCCGCTTGAAGAA
CACTTCTGAACAGGATCAACCAATGGGAGGCTGGGAGATGATCAGAAAAATTGGAGACACATCAGTCAGT
TATAAATATACCTCAAGATATGTGCTGAAGGCAGGCCAGACTGTTACAATTTGGGCTGCAAACGCTGGTG
TCACAGCCAGCCCCCCAACTGACCTCATCTGGAAGAACCAGAACTCGTGGGGCACTGGCGAAGATGTGAA
GGTTATATTGAAAAATTCTCAGGGAGAGGAGGTTGCTCAAAGAAGTACAGTCTTTAAAACAACCATACCT
GAAGAAGAGGAGGAGGAGGAAGAAGCAGCTGGAGTGGTTGTTGAGGAAGAACTTTTCCACCAGCAGGGAA
CCCCAAGAGCATCCAATAGAAGCTGTGCAATTATGTAAAAGGGTGGGCGCGCCGACCCAGCTTTCTTGTA
CAAAGTGGTTCGGTCGACGGTACCGCGGGCCCGGGATCCGCCCCTCTCCCTCCCCCCCCCCTAACGTTAC
TGGCCGAAGCCGCTTGGAATAAGGCCGGTGTGCGTTTGTCTATATGTTATTTTCCACCATATTGCCGTCT
TTTGGCAATGTGAGGGCCCGGAAACCTGGCCCTGTCTTCTTGACGAGCATTCCTAGGGGTCTTTCCCCTC
TCGCCAAAGGAATGCAAGGTCTGTTGAATGTCGTGAAGGAAGCAGTTCCTCTGGAAGCTTCTTGAAGACA
AACAACGTCTGTAGCGACCCTTTGCAGGCAGCGGAACCCCCCACCTGGCGACAGGTGCCTCTGCGGCCAA
AAGCCACGTGTATAAGATACACCTGCAAAGGCGGCACAACCCCAGTGCCACGTTGTGAGTTGGATAGTTG
TGGAAAGAGTCAAATGGCTCTCCTCAAGCGTATTCAACAAGGGGCTGAAGGATGCCCAGAAGGTACCCCA
TTGTATGGGATCTGATCTGGGGCCTCGGTACACATGCTTTACATGTGTTTAGTCGAGGTTAAAAAAACGT
CTAGGCCCCCCGAACCACGGGGACGTGGTTTTCCTTTGAAAAACACGATGATAATATGGCCACAACCATG
GTGAGCAAGGGCGAGGAGGATAACATGGCCATCATCAAGGAGTTCATGCGCTTCAAGGTGCACATGGAGG
GCTCCGTGAACGGCCACGAGTTCGAGATCGAGGGCGAGGGCGAGGGCCGCCCCTACGAGGGCACCCAGAC
CGCCAAGCTGAAGGTGACCAAGGGTGGCCCCCTGCCCTTCGCCTGGGACATCCTGTCCCCTCAGTTCATG
TACGGCTCCAAGGCCTACGTGAAGCACCCCGCCGACATCCCCGACTACTTGAAGCTGTCCTTCCCCGAGG
GCTTCAAGTGGGAGCGCGTGATGAACTTCGAGGACGGCGGCGTGGTGACCGTGACCCAGGACTCCTCCCT
GCAGGACGGCGAGTTCATCTACAAGGTGAAGCTGCGCGGCACCAACTTCCCCTCCGACGGCCCCGTAATG
CAGAAGAAGACCATGGGCTGGGAGGCCTCCTCCGAGCGGATGTACCCCGAGGACGGCGCCCTGAAGGGCG
AGATCAAGCAGAGGCTGAAGCTGAAGGACGGCGGCCACTACGACGCTGAGGTCAAGACCACCTACAAGGC
CAAGAAGCCCGTGCAGCTGCCCGGCGCCTACAACGTCAACATCAAGTTGGACATCACCTCCCACAACGAG
GACTACACCATCGTGGAACAGTACGAACGCGCCGAGGGCCGCCACTCCACCGGCGGCATGGACGAGCTGT
ACAAGTAATGACAATTGTTGTTGTTAACTTGTTTATTGCAGCTTATAATGGTTACAAATAAAGCAATAGC
ATCACAAATTTCACAAATAAAGCATTTTTTTCACTGCATTCTAGTTGTGGTTTGTCCAAACTCATCAATG
TATCTTAAGGCGTAAATTGTAAGCGTTAATATTTTGTTAAAATTCGCGTTAAATTTTTGTTAAATCAGCT
CATTTTTTAACCAATAGGCCGAAATCGGCAAAATCCCTTATAAATCAAAAGAATAGACCGAGATAGGGT
[37 nt withheld, positions 5250-5286]
AAAGAACGTGGACTCCAACGTCAAAGG
[49 nt withheld, positions 5314-5362]
T
[91 nt withheld, positions 5364-5454]
G
[124 nt withheld, positions 5456-5579]
CAGGTGGCACTTTTCGGGGAAATGTGCGCGGAACCCCTATTTGTTTATTTTTCTAAATACATTCAAATAT
GTATCCGCTCATGAGACAATAACCCTGATAAATGCTTCAATAATATTGAAAAAGGAAGAGTCCTGAGGCG
GAAAGAACCAGCTGTGGAATGTGTGTCAGTTAGGGTGTGGAAAGTCCCCAGGCTCCCCAGCAGGCAGAAG
TATGCAAAGCATGCATCTCAATTAGTCAGCAACCAGGTGTGGAAAGTCCCCAGGCTCCCCAGCAGGCAGA
AGTATGCAAAGCATGCATCTCAATTAGTCAGCAACCATAGTCCCGCCCCTAACTCCGCCCATCCCGCCCC
TAACTCCGCCCAGTTCCGCCCATTCTCCGCCCCATGGCTGACTAATTTTTTTTATTTATGCAGAGGCCGA
GGCCGCCTCGGCCTCTGAGCTATTCCAGAAGTAGTGAGGAGGCTTTTTTGGAGGCCTAGGCTTTTGCAAA
GATCGATCAAGAGACAGGATGAGGATCGTTTCGCATGATTGAACAAGATGGATTGCACGCAGGTTCTCCG
GCCGCTTGGGTGGAGAGGCTATTCGGCTATGACTGGGCACAACAGACAATCGGCTGCTCTGATGCCGCCG
TGTTCCGGCTGTCAGCGCAGGGGCGCCCGGTTCTTTTTGTCAAGACCGACCTGTCCGGTGCCCTGAATGA
ACTGCAAGACGAGGCAGCGCGGCTATCGTGGCTGGCCACGACGGGCGTTCCTTGCGCAGCTGTGCTCGAC
GTTGTCACTGAAGCGGGAAGGGACTGGCTGCTATTGGGCGAAGTGCCGGGGCAGGATCTCCTGTCATCTC
ACCTTGCTCCTGCCGAGAAAGTATCCATCATGGCTGATGCAATGCGGCGGCTGCATACGCTTGATCCGGC
TACCTGCCCATTCGACCACCAAGCGAAACATCGCATCGAGCGAGCACGTACTCGGATGGAAGCCGGTCTT
GTCGATCAGGATGATCTGGACGAAGAGCATCAGGGGCTCGCGCCAGCCGAACTGTTCGCCAGGCTCAAGG
CGAGCATGCCCGACGGCGAGGATCTCGTCGTGACCCATGGCGATGCCTGCTTGCCGAATATCATGGTGGA
AAATGGCCGCTTTTCTGGATTCATCGACTGTGGCCGGCTGGGTGTGGCGGACCGCTATCAGGACATAGCG
TTGGCTACCCGTGATATTGCTGAAGAGCTTGGCGGCGAATGGGCTGACCGCTTCCTCGTGCTTTACGGTA
TCGCCGCTCCCGATTCGCAGCGCATCGCCTTCTATCGCCTTCTTGACGAGTTCTTCTGAGCGGGACTCTG
GGGTTCGAAATGACCGACCAAGCGACGCCCAACCTGCCATCACGAGATTTCGATTCCACCGCCGCCTTCT
ATGAAAGGTTGGGCTTCGGAATCGTTTTCCGGGACGCCGGCTGGATGATCCTCCAGCGCGGGGATCTCAT
GCTGGAGTTCTTCGCCCACCCTAGGGGGAGGCTAACTGAAACACGGAAGGAGACAATACCGGAAGGAACC
CGCGCTATGACGGCAATAAAAAGACAGAATAAAACGCACGGTGTTGGGTCGTTTGTTCATAAACGCGGGG
TTCGGTCCCAGGGCTGGCACTCTGTCGATACCCCACCGAGACCCCATTGGGGCCAATACGCCCGCGTTTC
TTCCTTTTCCCCACCCCACCCCCCAAGTTCGGGTGAAGGCCCAGGGCTCGCAGCCAACGTCGGGGCGGCA
GGCCCTGCCATAGCCTCAGGTTACTCATATATACTTTAGATTGATTTAAAACTTCATTTTTAATTTAAAA
GGATCTAGGTGAAGATCCTTTTTGATAATCTCATGACCAAAATCCCTTAACGTGAGTTTTCGTTCCACTG
AGCGTCAGACCCCGTAGAAAAGATCAAAGGATCTTCTTGAGATCCTTTTTTTCTGCGCGTAATCTGCTGC
TTGCAAACAAAAAAACCACCGCTACCAGCGGTGGTTTGTTTGCCGGATCAAGAGCTACCAACTCTTTTTC
CGAAGGTAACTGGCTTCAGCAGAGCGCAGATACCAAATACTGTTCTTCTAGTGTAGCCGTAGTTAGGCCA
CCACTTCAAGAACTCTGTAGCACCGCCTACATACCTCGCTCTGCTAATCCTGTTACCAGTGGCTGCTGCC
AGTGGCGATAAGTCGTGTCTTACCGGGTTGGACTCAAGACGATAGTTACCGGATAAGGCGCAGCGGTCGG
GCTGAACGGGGGGTTCGTGCACACAGCCCAGCTTGGAGCGAACGACCTACACCGAACTGAGATACCTACA
GCGTGAGCTATGAGAAAGCGCCACGCTTCCCGAAGGGAGAAAGGCGGACAGGTATCCGGTAAGCGGCAGG
GTCGGAACAGGAGAGCGCACGAGGGAGCTTCCAGGGGGAAACGCCTGGTATCTTTATAGTCCTGTCGGGT
TTCGCCACCTCTGACTTGAGCGTCGATTTTTGTGATGCTCGTCAGGGGGGCGGAGCCTATGGAAAAACGC
CAGCAACGCGGCCTTTTTACGGTTCCTGGCCTTTTGCTGGCCTTTTGCTCACATGTTCTTTCCTGCGTTA
TCCCCTGATTCTGTGGATAACCGTATTACCGCCATGCATTAGTTATTAATAGTAATCAATTACGGGGTCA
TTAGTTCATAGCCCATATATGGAGTTCCG
Features (pLannotate 1.2.2; 22 found; start..end, strand, type, name):
      1..304     +  enhancer       CMV enhancer: human cytomegalovirus immediate early enhancer
    305..508     +  promoter       CMV promoter: human cytomegalovirus (CMV) immediate early promoter
    537..860     +  CDS            DD: destabilization domain that can be stabilized by Shield1 in the ProteoTuner™ system L106P mutant of FKBP12
    861..884     +  misc_feature   MCS (fragment): multiple cloning site
    906..1739    +  CDS            dam: DMA_ECOLI - Experimental evidence at protein level: Swiss-Prot protein existence level 1. Methylates DNA within the sequence GATC and protects the DNA from cleavage by the restriction endonuclease MboI. Although it shares sequence specificity with a number of type II restriction endonucleases and methylases, it is thought to act in postreplication mismatch repair rather than as a part of a restriction modification system. May also play a role in DNA replication. From Escherichia coli (strain K12).
   1746..1787    +  CDS            V5 tag: epitope tag from simian virus 5
   1803..1827    +  protein_bind   attB1: mutant version of attB; recombination site for the Gateway® BP reaction BP Clonase™
   1848..3605    +  CDS            LMNB1: LMNB1_HUMAN - Also known as LMN2, LMNB. Experimental evidence at protein level: Swiss-Prot protein existence level 1. Lamins are components of the nuclear lamina, a fibrous layer on the nucleoplasmic side of the inner nuclear membrane, which is thought to provide a framework for the nuclear envelope and may also interact with chromatin. From Homo sapiens (Human).
   3625..3649    -  protein_bind   attB2: mutant version of attB; recombination site for the Gateway® BP reaction BP Clonase™
   3653..3679    +  misc_feature   MCS (fragment): multiple cloning site
   3681..4267    +  misc_feature   IRES2: internal ribosome entry site (IRES) of the encephalomyocarditis virus (EMCV)
   4268..4975    +  CDS            mCherry: mCherry is a basic (constitutively fluorescent) red fluorescent protein published in 2004, derived from Discosoma sp.. It is reported to be a very rapidly-maturing monomer with low acid sensitivity.
   4996..5117    +  polyA_signal   SV40 poly(A) signal: SV40 polyadenylation signal
   5151..5579    -  rep_origin     f1 ori (sequence partly withheld): f1 bacteriophage origin of replication; arrow indicates direction of (+) strand synthesis
   5606..5710    +  promoter       AmpR promoter: bla
   5712..6069    +  promoter       SV40 promoter: SV40 enhancer and early promoter
   6104..6898    +  CDS            NeoR/KanR: aminoglycoside phosphotransferase from Tn5; aph(3')-II (or nptII); confers resistance to neomycin, kanamycin, and G418 (Geneticin®)
   6919..7071    +  CDS            ble (fragment): BLE_KLEPN - Experimental evidence at protein level: Swiss-Prot protein existence level 1. Binding protein with a strong affinity to the bleomycin family of antibiotics. Binds to CL990; an antimitotic-antibiotic compound. From Klebsiella pneumoniae.
   7130..7177    +  polyA_signal   HSV TK poly(A) signal: herpes simplex virus thymidine kinase polyadenylation signal (Cole and Stacy, 1985)
   7268..7284    -  polyA_signal   bGH poly(A) signal (fragment): bovine growth hormone polyadenylation signal
   7506..8094    +  rep_origin     ori: high-copy-number ColE1/pMB1/pBR322/pUC origin of replication
   8209..8268    +  enhancer       CMV enhancer (fragment): human cytomegalovirus immediate early enhancer
