[The description below was written by a language model from this plasmid's Addgene catalogue record and pLannotate feature annotations shown in this document.]
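Description:
DD-DamWT-LMNB1-IRES2-mCherry is a mammalian expression plasmid on a pCMV backbone, built for transient, Shield-1-inducible expression of a Dam–lamin B1 fusion for DamID. It is propagated in E. coli from a high-copy ColE1/pUC-type origin under kanamycin selection. The resistance gene is a Tn5 NeoR/KanR cassette placed behind both a bacterial (bla) promoter and the SV40 early promoter and terminated by an HSV TK poly(A) signal, so it could in principle also confer G418 resistance in mammalian cells. An f1 origin is also present. The catalogue lists a total size of 8,227 bp, while the annotated sequencing record is 8,268 nt.

The CMV enhancer and promoter drive a single bicistronic transcript that ends at an SV40 poly(A) signal. Its first open reading frame encodes the FKBP12 L106P destabilization domain (DD), followed by wild-type E. coli Dam adenine methyltransferase, a V5 epitope tag and human LMNB1. The lamin coding sequence is flanked by attB1 and attB2 sites, remnants of Gateway cloning. Without ligand, the DD targets the fusion for degradation. Adding Shield-1 stabilizes it, allowing lamin B1 to bring Dam to the nuclear lamina, where it methylates GATC sites in nearby chromatin and so marks lamina-associated DNA for later detection. Downstream, an EMCV IRES2 element drives independent translation of mCherry, which labels transfected cells regardless of Shield-1 treatment. The depositor notes that a dam-/dcm- bacterial strain should be used for downstream applications. The associated publication applies the construct to combined imaging and sequencing of protein–DNA interactions in single cells.
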