Addgene plasmid #159601: DD-DamWT-LMNB1-IRES2-mCherry
Purpose: Shield-1 inducible transient mammalian expression of Dam-LMNB1 for DamID, containing the wild-type allele of Dam.
Depositing lab: Aaron Streets. Depositing organization: University of California, Berkeley. Publication: muDamID: A Microfluidic Approach for Joint Imaging and Sequencing of Protein-DNA Interactions in Single Cells. Altemose N, Maslan A, Rios-Martinez C, Lai A, White JA, Streets A. Cell Syst. 2020 Oct 21;11(4):354-366.e9. doi: 10.1016/j.cels.2020.08.015. Epub 2020 Sep 23. PubMed 33099405.
Backbone
  Vector backbone: pCMV
  Backbone size w/o insert (bp): 3800
  Total vector size (bp): 8227
  Vector type: Mammalian Expression
Growth in bacteria
  Bacterial resistance: Kanamycin, 50 μg/mL
  Growth temperature: 37°C
  Growth strain: DH5alpha
  Copy number: High Copy
Gene/Insert
  Gene/Insert name: DD-DamWT-LMNB1-IRES2-mCherry
  Species: H. sapiens (human)
  Insert size (bp): 4400
  Promoter: CMV
  Cloning method: Gibson Cloning
  Sequencing primers: 5′ CMV-F (CGCAAATGGGCGGTAGGCGTG); 3′ IRES-R (CCTCACATTGCCAAAAGACG)
Resource information
  A portion of this plasmid was derived from a plasmid made by: modified from a gift from Bas van Steensel
Terms and licenses: Academic/Nonprofit Terms; Industry Terms: Not Available to Industry
Depositor comments: dam-/dcm- strain should be used for downstream applications
How to cite: DD-DamWT-LMNB1-IRES2-mCherry was a gift from Aaron Streets (Addgene plasmid # 159601 ; http://n2t.net/addgene:159601 ; RRID:Addgene_159601)
